>Addgene plasmid #34411 | KHBD00285 | depositor partial sequence | sequence record 40978 | KHBD00285 sequence 2019 bps
ATGACTGTCTGTGTGCTCTGCCTGGACAGTAGCAATGCTGGCTACGGCCTACAATCCGAGGAAGGCGTCC
GTCTGAACATTAGGGCGACCATCCACAAGCACTTCGCGTTCTCCGAGGTTCTTACGGCTGGCGGTGATGC
TGAGGTCTGTCGGGAGTGCTGGAACTGCGTTAGCAGCTTCGAGGAGTTTCACCAGCGCGTCTCCTGCCTG
CACCGGCAGCGGAGCAGCGATTCCAAAAGCGAACCCATCGAATTTTGCGGTCAGACAGAGGAGGCCATCA
TTAATCCGCTATATTCTGTGGAGTTGGACGCGTTGGCGGAGGCCTTTTTTGCGCCCAGTGAGGTCAAGGT
GGAGGTGAACGAACTAGAACCCCTGCCCAAGGTGGAACTCTTGGAAGACCCAGTTAAAACGGAAATCAGA
ACAGCTCCGAAACGGTTGGGTGTCCCAAACGAAGGCTCACCACATTCGAAGCGGCGCATTAAAAACGAGC
TGCCAGTGGATAGTGACTCGGATGCACCTCTGGCCGATTTTTTAAACTCGGATTCAAAGAGAAGTTCAGT
TGGACCCGCAAAGAACAGCGAAGCGAACAAGGGACGCCAGCTACGAAGGAGCGCAAGAAGAGGACGGCCA
CCCAAAGCTAAGCCGGAATCGGCTCCTTCCCCAAAGAAGGAACTGGACTCCGAAGATGGCGAAGAAAATG
CCAGGGATAACAATGACATGGAGTTCGTGGCTCCCGAGGCTGTCTTGGGCACTGACGACAGCTCCAGTTC
CTCCAGTGAGAGCAGTGGAGAGGATTCCGACCACAGCCTGCCGGACATAGAGCCTGAGGAACGTTACGCT
GAGATTCCCAAGCGGGTTGTGGTGAAACCTAAGAAGTACCGAAAAAGGGAAAAGCCACTGGTTCCACCCG
TTCGTCTGAGTCGGGAGGAGATTGAACGGAGGAAGCTCCAGCAAGACGAGTACGATGAGATTATCCTGCA
GTTCTTCAAAAAGTTTCCGTGCTCTCTGTGCAATCTGCTGGTGCAGAACTTTGCGGACATGCGACGCCAT
CAACGCGTTTCCCACAACATCGAATCTGGCTACATCGAATGCTGCGGGAGAAAGTTCCACCTGCGCAAGG
CTTTGGCCGAGCACGTCTTGGTCCACAAGAACCCAGATCACTTTATGTGCTCTCAGTGCGGGCGGGTATT
CCAGGACTCCCGCGCCCTGGAGGTCCACGAGCAGACACACACAAACCCGGAGGTCAAGGCGGAGCCGAAG
GAGAAGCGGATCTACCAGTGCGAGAAGTGCCCCAAGAGCTTCACAACCAAGGCGGCCATGGAGTATCATG
ACGTTTCCAAGCATGTCCCGAAATCCGAGTTCAAATACTCTTGTCCGGAGTGCAACAAGAAGATTCCTAC
GGAACGCAAACTGAAAGAGCACTTGCGTTACATGCACGACCCGGAAGCGGCCATCATCTGCGATAAGTGT
GGCAAGACGCTACGTTCACAAACGAATCTCAAAAAGCATCACGAGCTTGAACATTCCGAGAAACCGCGTC
CAAAACCCGATCCCGTGCAGTGCGAGATCTGCGGCACCTGGCTGCGCCACTTGTCCGGACTAAAGCAGCA
CATGAAAACGGTACACGAGCCGCCGGGCGACGAGCACCGCTGTCATATCTGCAACAAGACATCCACCAAT
TCCCGAGCCCTGAAGCGCCACATCTACCACAACCACCTCTGTGAGCGAAAGTTCAAGTGCGGGATGTGCG
AAAAGGCATTTAAGCGTCCACAGGATCTGAGGGAGCACACATCAACGCACACCGGAGAGGTGCTGTACAC
CTGTCCTAACTGCCCCATGACGTTCTTTTCCAACGCCAACATGTACAAGCACCGTCAGCGGCTCCACCGA
GCCGAGTGGGAGGCGGATCGCAAGAAACCGCTCCCGCCGAACATCATGAAGATTTCGCAGGGCGCCACCA
CAGCGATGAAGAAGCGCCAGACCAGCGGCGCGCTGTTCCCACAGTCGGAACAGAAGCAA
