>Addgene plasmid #34411 | KHBD00285 | addgene partial sequence | sequence record 42144 | M13-Rev 5'-CAGGAAACAGCTATGACC-3'
ATTTTATTTTGACTGATAGTGACCTGTTCGTTGCAACAAATTGATAAGCAATGCTTTCTTATAATGCCAA
CTTTGTACAAGAAAGTTGGCAATTGCTTCTGTTCCGACTGTGGGAACAGCGCGCCGCTGGTCTGGCGCTT
CTTCATCGCTGTGGTGGCGCCCTGCGAAATCTTCATGATGTTCGGCGGGAGCGGTTTCTTGCGATCCGCC
TCCCACTCGGCTCGGTGGAGCCGCTGACGGTGCTTGTACATGTTGGCGTTGGAAAAGAACGTCATGGGGC
AGTTAGGACAGGTGTACAGCACCTCTCCGGTGTGCGTTGATGTGTGCTCCCTCAGATCCTGTGGACGCTT
AAATGCCTTTTCGCACATCCCGCACTTGAACTTTCGCTCACAGAGGTGGTTGTGGTAGATGTGGCGCTTC
AGGGCTCGGGAATTGGTGGATGTCTTGTTGCAGATATGACAGCGGTGCTCGTCGCCCGGCGGCTCGTGTA
CCGTTTTCATGTGCTGCTTTAGTCCGGACAAGTGGCGCAGCCAGGTGCCGCAGATCTCGCACTGCACGGG
ATCGGGTTTTGGACGCGGTTTCTCGGAATGTTCAAGCTCGTGATGCTTTTTGAGATTCGTTTGTGAACGT
AGCGTCTTGCCACACTTATCGCAGATGATGGCCGCTTCCGGGTCGTGCATGTAACGCAAGTGCTCTTTCA
GTTTGCGTTCCGTAG
