[The description below was written by a language model from this plasmid's Addgene catalogue record.]
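Description:
KHBD00285 is a Gateway entry-type clone built in the pDONR221 donor vector backbone (about 2.5 kb without insert) and carrying the open reading frame of the Drosophila melanogaster gene CG4707 (FBgn0035036) as an insert of roughly 2.0 kb. It is a bacterial cloning plasmid, maintained at high copy number in standard E. coli strains such as DH5alpha and selected with kanamycin. The insert was introduced by Gateway recombination, which in a pDONR backbone normally replaces the counter-selectable cassette and leaves the ORF flanked by attL recombination sites. No feature table was supplied, so the exact sites and junctions cannot be confirmed from the record. M13 forward and reverse primer sites in the backbone flank the insert and are used for sequence verification.

The plasmid carries no promoter intended to express the insert, and the record lists no tags or reporters. Its role is to act as a shuttle from which the coding sequence can be transferred by LR recombination into destination vectors of choice. The depositor notes that ORFs in this collection were cloned open-ended, without a stop codon, which allows in-frame C-terminal fusions to tags or functional domains supplied by the destination vector and means that termination must come from that vector. The clone belongs to a collection associated with a study on automated screening of protein–DNA interactions at Drosophila regulatory elements, suggesting that it serves as a source ORF for building fusion constructs for such assays. The record does not state the function of the CG4707 protein itself.
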