Addgene plasmid #34411: KHBD00285
Depositing lab: Bart Deplancke. Depositing organization: Swiss Federal Institute of Technology (EPFL). Publication: Automated protein-DNA interaction screening of Drosophila regulatory elements. Korneel Hens, Jean-Daniel Feuz, Alina Isakova, Antonina Lagovitina, Andreas Massouras, Julien Bryois, Patrick Callaerts, Susan E. Celniker, Bart Deplancke. Nat Methods. 2011 Oct 30;8(12):1065-70. 10.1038/nmeth.1763 PubMed 22037703.
Backbone
  Vector backbone: pDONR221
  Backbone manufacturer: Invitrogen
  Backbone size w/o insert (bp): 2536
  Vector type: Gateway Donor Vector
Growth in bacteria
  Bacterial resistance: Kanamycin, 50 μg/mL
  Growth temperature: 37°C
  Growth strain: DH5alpha
  Copy number: High Copy
Gene/Insert
  Gene/Insert name: CG4707 (alt names: FBgn0035036; CG4707)
  Species: D. melanogaster (fly)
  Insert size (bp): 2019
  Entrez Gene: CG4707 (a.k.a. Dmel_CG4707, Dmel\CG4707)
  Cloning method: Gateway Cloning
  Sequencing primers: 5′ M13F; 3′ M13R
Terms and licenses: Academic/Nonprofit Terms; Industry Terms: Not Available to Industry
Depositor comments: Please note that the ORFs in this collection were cloned open-ended (without a stop codon).
How to cite: KHBD00285 was a gift from Bart Deplancke (Addgene plasmid # 34411 ; http://n2t.net/addgene:34411 ; RRID:Addgene_34411)
